Addgene plasmid #90320: pNBU2_erm_P1T_DP-rpiL*
Purpose: (Empty Backbone) Integration vector at an attB site in Bacteroides; contains the P1T_DP aTC-inducible promoter with the RBS rpiL*
Depositing lab: Andrew Goodman. Depositing organization: Yale University. Publication: Engineered Regulatory Systems Modulate Gene Expression of Human Commensals in the Gut. Lim B, Zimmermann M, Barry NA, Goodman AL. Cell. 2017 Apr 20;169(3):547-558.e15. doi: 10.1016/j.cell.2017.03.045. PubMed 28431252.
Backbone
  Vector backbone: pNBU2-ErmG
  Vector type: Bacterial Expression
  Selectable markers: Erythromycin
Growth in bacteria
  Bacterial resistance: Ampicillin, 100 μg/mL
  Growth temperature: 37°C
  Growth strain: Pir1
  Copy number: Unknown
Gene/Insert
  Gene/Insert name: None
Terms and licenses: Academic/Nonprofit Terms; Industry Terms: Not Available to Industry
How to cite: pNBU2_erm_P1T_DP-rpiL* was a gift from Andrew Goodman (Addgene plasmid # 90320 ; http://n2t.net/addgene:90320 ; RRID:Addgene_90320)
