[The description below was written by a language model from this plasmid's Addgene catalogue record, the feature table of its GenBank file and pLannotate feature annotations shown in this document.]
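Description:
pNBU2_erm_P1T_DP-rpiL* is an empty-backbone integration and expression vector for Bacteroides, built on pNBU2-ErmG and about 5.1 kb in size. In E. coli it replicates from the R6K γ origin, which depends on the pi initiator protein and therefore requires a pir-expressing host such as the Pir1 strain listed in the record. It is selected there with ampicillin through the bla β-lactamase gene. An RP4/incP oriT next to the origin allows the plasmid to be mobilised by conjugation into Bacteroides, where the R6K origin is not expected to support replication. The plasmid persists there by chromosomal insertion. The encoded NBU2 integrase recombines the plasmid attN2 site with an attB site in the recipient genome, and integrants are selected with erythromycin via ermG, an rRNA methylase (the automated annotation labels it as a related erm homologue).

The expression module is the P1T_DP promoter, an anhydrotetracycline-inducible Bacteroides promoter. Its annotated −33 and −7 elements and +1 transcription start are flanked by two TetR binding sites, one upstream of the −33 element and one immediately downstream of the start site. The automated hits to PLtetO-1 and the TRE promoter simply reflect these tet operators, and the hsp70 poly(A) fragment hit within the RBS region is probably spurious. The promoter is followed by the rpiL* ribosome binding site, a start codon and a short cloning region that includes a SalI site, with sequencing primer sites on either side. No tetR gene is annotated in either feature table, so the repressor presumably has to be supplied separately. No insert is present. The vector is intended for cloning a gene of interest to obtain single-copy, aTC-regulated expression in gut Bacteroides.
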