LOCUS       pNBU2_erm_P1T_DP 5111 bp ds-DNA linear 04-MAY-2017
DEFINITION  .
ACCESSION
VERSION
SOURCE      .
  ORGANISM  .
COMMENT
COMMENT     ApEinfo:methylated:1
FEATURES             Location/Qualifiers
     misc_feature    1280..2560
                     /label=NBU2 Integrase ORF
                     /ApEinfo_fwdcolor="#50ff41"
                     /ApEinfo_revcolor="#50ff41"
                     /ApEinfo_graphicformat="arrow_data {{0 1 2 0 0 -1} {} 0}
                     width 5 offset 0"
     misc_feature    967..1009
                     /label=rpiL* RBS site
                     /ApEinfo_fwdcolor="cyan"
                     /ApEinfo_revcolor="cyan"
                     /ApEinfo_graphicformat="arrow_data {{0 1 2 0 0 -1} {} 0}
                     width 5 offset 0"
     misc_feature    910..913
                     /label=-33 binding site
                     /ApEinfo_fwdcolor="#ff764f"
                     /ApEinfo_revcolor="#ff764f"
                     /ApEinfo_graphicformat="arrow_data {{0 1 2 0 0 -1} {} 0}
                     width 5 offset 0"
     misc_feature    complement(886..904)
                     /label=tetR binding site
                     /ApEinfo_fwdcolor="#ffc061"
                     /ApEinfo_revcolor="#ffc061"
                     /ApEinfo_graphicformat="arrow_data {{0 1 2 0 0 -1} {} 0}
                     width 5 offset 0"
     misc_feature    2720..2732
                     /label=attN2
                     /ApEinfo_fwdcolor="#ff786c"
                     /ApEinfo_revcolor="#ff786c"
                     /ApEinfo_graphicformat="arrow_data {{0 1 2 0 0 -1} {} 0}
                     width 5 offset 0"
     misc_feature    935..942
                     /label=-7 binding site
                     /ApEinfo_fwdcolor="#ff7e51"
                     /ApEinfo_revcolor="#ff7e51"
                     /ApEinfo_graphicformat="arrow_data {{0 1 2 0 0 -1} {} 0}
                     width 5 offset 0"
     misc_feature    947..947
                     /label=+1 txn initiation site
                     /ApEinfo_fwdcolor="#ffd544"
                     /ApEinfo_revcolor="#ffd544"
                     /ApEinfo_graphicformat="arrow_data {{0 1 2 0 0 -1} {} 0}
                     width 5 offset 0"
     misc_feature    4222..5083
                     /label=bla ORF
                     /ApEinfo_fwdcolor="#6b92ff"
                     /ApEinfo_revcolor="#6b92ff"
                     /ApEinfo_graphicformat="arrow_data {{0 1 2 0 0 -1} {} 0}
                     width 5 offset 0"
     misc_feature    948..966
                     /label=tetR binding site(1)
                     /ApEinfo_label="tetR binding site"
                     /ApEinfo_fwdcolor="#ffc061"
                     /ApEinfo_revcolor="#ffc061"
                     /ApEinfo_graphicformat="arrow_data {{0 1 2 0 0 -1} {} 0}
                     width 5 offset 0"
     misc_feature    1012..1014
                     /label=start codon
                     /ApEinfo_fwdcolor="#b4ff9d"
                     /ApEinfo_revcolor="#b4ff9d"
                     /ApEinfo_graphicformat="arrow_data {{0 1 2 0 0 -1} {} 0}
                     width 5 offset 0"
     misc_feature    10..795
                     /label=RP4 oriT/R6K oriV
                     /ApEinfo_fwdcolor="cyan"
                     /ApEinfo_revcolor="cyan"
                     /ApEinfo_graphicformat="arrow_data {{0 1 2 0 0 -1} {} 0}
                     width 5 offset 0"
     misc_feature    1196..1219
                     /label=3' sequencing primer
                     /ApEinfo_fwdcolor="#00ffff"
                     /ApEinfo_revcolor="#00ffff"
                     /ApEinfo_graphicformat="arrow_data {{0 1 2 0 0 -1} {} 0}
                     width 5 offset 0"
     misc_feature    3000..3734
                     /label=ermG ORF
                     /ApEinfo_fwdcolor="#82ff8f"
                     /ApEinfo_revcolor="#82ff8f"
                     /ApEinfo_graphicformat="arrow_data {{0 1 2 0 0 -1} {} 0}
                     width 5 offset 0"
     misc_feature    1062..1067
                     /label=SalI site
                     /ApEinfo_fwdcolor="#543aff"
                     /ApEinfo_revcolor="#543aff"
                     /ApEinfo_graphicformat="arrow_data {{0 1 2 0 0 -1} {} 0}
                     width 5 offset 0"
     misc_feature    806..826
                     /label=5' sequencing primer
                     /ApEinfo_fwdcolor="#f958ff"
                     /ApEinfo_revcolor="#f958ff"
                     /ApEinfo_graphicformat="arrow_data {{0 1 2 0 0 -1} {} 0}
                     width 5 offset 0"
ORIGIN
        1 CAATTCGAGG GGGATCAATT CCGTGATAGG TGGGCTGCCC TTCCTGGTTG GCTTGGTTTC
       61 ATCAGCCATC CGCTTGCCCT CATCTGTTAC GCCGGCGGTA GCCGGCCAGC CTCGCAGAGC
      121 AGGATTCCCG TTGAGCACCG CCAGGTGCGA ATAAGGGACA GTGAAGAAGG AACACCCGCT
      181 CGCGGGTGGG CCTACTTCAC CTATCCTGCC CGGCTGACGC CGTTGGATAC ACCAAGGAAA
      241 GTCTACACGA ACCCTTTGGC AAAATCCTGT ATATCGTGCG AAAAAGGATG GATATACCGA
      301 AAAAATCGCT ATAATGACCC CGAAGCAGGG TTATGCAGCG GAAAACGGAA TTGATCCGGC
      361 CACGATGCGT CCGGCGTAGA GGATCTGAAG ATCAGCAGTT CAACCTGTTG ATAGTACGTA
      421 CTAAGCTCTC ATGTTTCACG TACTAAGCTC TCATGTTTAA CGTACTAAGC TCTCATGTTT
      481 AACGAACTAA ACCCTCATGG CTAACGTACT AAGCTCTCAT GGCTAACGTA CTAAGCTCTC
      541 ATGTTTCACG TACTAAGCTC TCATGTTTGA ACAATAAAAT TAATATAAAT CAGCAACTTA
      601 AATAGCCTCT AAGGTTTTAA GTTTTATAAG AAAAAAAAGA ATATATAAGG CTTTTAAAGC
      661 TTTTAAGGTT TAACGGTTGT GGACaacaag ccagggatgt aacgCACTGA GAAGCCCTTA
      721 GAGCCTCTCA AAGCAATTTT GAGTGACACA GGAACACTTA ACGGCTGACA TGGGAATTCC
      781 CCTCCACCGC GGTGGCTttt tgcacccgct ttccaagaga agaaagcctt gttaaattga
      841 cttagtgtaa aagcgcagta ctgcttgacc ataagaacaa aaaaaTCTCT ATCACTGATA
      901 GGGAtaaagT TTGgaagata aagctaaaag ttctTATCTT TGcagtCTCC CTATCAGTGA
      961 TAGAGAcgca ttttaaaata aaataaatta tttatttaat taaacgaatc cATGGTGGAT
     1021 CCCCCGGGCT GCAGGAATTC GATATCAAGC TTATCGATAC CGTCGACTAA TTGCCTATCT
     1081 TCCAGTGATG GAACAGCATT TGTGCATTGG CTGCAACAAT CAGCCTTACT TGTGCCTGTT
     1141 CTATTTCCGA ACCGACCGCT TGTATGAATC CATCAAAATT CGTTTTCTCT ATGTTGGATT
     1201 CCTTGTTGCT CATATTGTGA TGATAATTTC TACAAATATA GTCATTGGTA ACTATCTATG
     1261 AAACTGTTTG ATACTTTTAT AGTTGATTAA ACTTGTTCAT GGCATTTGCC TTAATATCAT
     1321 CCGCTATGTC AATGTAGGGT TTCATAGCTT TGTAGTCGCT GTGTCCCGTC CATTTCATGA
     1381 CCACCTGTGC CGGGATTCCG AGAGCCAGCG CATTGCAGAT GAATGTCCTT CTTCCTGCAT
     1441 GGGTACTGAG CAAAGCGTAT TTGGGTGTGA CTTCATCAAT ACGTTCATTT CCCTTGTAGT
     1501 AGGTTTCCCG TACAGGCTCG TTGATTTCTG CCAGTTCGCC CAGCTCTTTC AGGTAATCGT
     1561 TCATCTTCTG GTTGCTGATG ACGGGCAGAG CCATGTAATT CTCGAAATGG ATGTCCTTGT
     1621 ATTTGTCCAG TATGGCTTTG CTGTATTTGT TCAGTTCAAT CGTCAGGCTG TCGGCAGTCT
     1681 TGACTGTGGT TATTTCGATG TGGTCGGACT TCACATCGCT TCTTTTCAGA TTGCGAACAT
     1741 CCGAATACCG CAAACTCGTA AAGCAGCAGA ACAGGAAAAC ATCACGCACA CGTTCCAGGT
     1801 ATTGCTTATC CTTGGGTATC TGGTAGTCTT TCAGCTTGTT CAGTTCATCC CAAGTCAGGA
     1861 AGATTACTTT TTTCGAGGTG GTTTTCAGTT TCGGTTTGAA CGTATCGTAT GCAATGTTCT
     1921 GATGATGTCC TTTCTTGAAG CTCCAGCGCA GGAACCATTT GAGGAATCCC ATTTGCTTGC
     1981 CGATGGTGCT GTTTCTCATA TCCTTGGTGT CACGCAGGAA GTTGACGTAT TCGTTCAATC
     2041 CAAACTCGTT GAAATAGTTG AACGTTGCAT CCTCCTTGAA CTCTTTGAGG TGGTTCCTCA
     2101 CTGCTGCAAA TTTTTCATAG GTGGATGCCG TCCAGTTATT CTGGTTACCG CACTCTTTTA
     2161 CAAACTCATC GAACACCTCC CAAAAGCTGA CAGGGGCTTC TTCCGGCTGT TCTTCGCTGG
     2221 TGTCTTTCAT TCTCATGTTG AAAGCTTCCT TCAACTGTTG GGTCGTTGGC ATGACCTCCT
     2281 GCACCTCAAA TTCCTTGAAA ATATTCTGGA TTTCGGCATA GTATTTCAGC AAGTCCGTAT
     2341 TGATTTCGGC TGCACTTTGC TTTAGCTTGT TGGTACATCC GCTCTTTACC CGCTGCTTAT
     2401 CTGCATCCCA TTTGGCTACG TCAATCCGGT AGCCCGTTGT AAACTCGATG CGTTGGCTGG
     2461 CAAAGATGAC ACGCATACGG ATGGGTACGT TCTCTACGAT TGGCACACCG TTCTTTTTCC
     2521 GGCTCTCCAA TGCAAAAATG ATGTTGCGCT TGATATTCAT AATTGGGTGC GTTTGAAATT
     2581 CTACACCCAA ATATACACCC AATTATTGAG ATAGCAAAAG ACATTTAGAA ACATTTACTT
     2641 TTACTCTATA TTGTAATTTA CACTTGATTA TCAGTCGTTT GCAGTCTTAT GATATTCTGT
     2701 GAAAGTATAA GTTCGAGAGC CTGTCTCTCC GCAAAAAACG CTGAAAATCA GCAGATTGCA
     2761 AAACAAACAC CCTGTTTTAC ACCCAAGAAT GTAAAGTCGG CTGTTTTTGT TTTATTTAAG
     2821 ATAATACAAC CACTACATAA TAAAAGAGTA GCGATATTAA AAGAATCCGA TGAGAAAAGA
     2881 CTAATATTTA TCTATCCATT CAGTTTGATT TTTCAGGACT TTACATCGTC CTGAAAGTAT
     2941 TTGTTGGTAC CGGTACCGAG GACGCGtaaa catttacagt tgcatgtggc ctattgtttT
     3001 TAGCCGTTAA ATATTTTATA ACTATTAAAT AGCGATACAA ATTGTTCGAA ACTAATATTG
     3061 TTTATATCAT ATATTCTCGC ATGTTTTAAA GCTTTATTAA ATTGATTTTT TGTAAACAGT
     3121 TTTTCGTACT CTTTGTTAAC CCATTTCATT ACAAAAGTTT CATATTTTTT TCTCTCTTTA
     3181 AATGCCATTT TTGCTGGCTT TCTTTTTAAT ACAATTAATG TGCTATCCAC TTTAGGTTTT
     3241 GGATGGAAAT AATACCTAGG AATTTTTGCT AATATAGAAA TATCTACCTC TGCCATTAAC
     3301 AGCAATGCTA GTGATCTGTT TGTATCTAAT AACATTTTAG CAAAACCATA TTCCACTATT
     3361 AAATAACTTA TTGTGGCTGA ACTTTCAAAA ACAATTTTTC GAATTATATT TGTGCTTATG
     3421 TTGTAAGGTA TGCTGCCAAA TATTTTATAT GGATTGTGGC TAGGAAATGT AAATTTCAGT
     3481 ATATCATCAT TTACTATTTG ATAGTTAGGA TAATTTAAGA GCTTATTACG AGTTACCTCA
     3541 CATAATTTAG AATCAATTTC TATCGCCGTT ACAAAATTAC ATCTCTTTAC CAATCCAGCA
     3601 GTAAAATGAC CTTTCCCTGC ACCTATTTCA AAGATGTTAT CTTTTTCATC TAAACTTATG
     3661 CAATTCATTA TTTTTTCTAT GTGATATTTT GAAGTAATAA AATTTTGACT ATCTTTTATA
     3721 TTTACTTTGT TCATTATAAC CTCTCCTTAA TTTATTGCAT CTCTTTTCGA ATATTTATGT
     3781 TTTTTGAGAA AAGAACGTAC TCATGGTTCA TCCCGATATG CGTATCGGTC TGTATATCAG
     3841 CAACTTTCTA TGTGTTTCAA CTACAATAGT CATCTATTCT CATCTTTCTG AGTCCACCCC
     3901 CTGCAAAGCC CCTCtttacg acataaaaat tcggtCGGAA AAGGTATGCA AAAGATGTTT
     3961 CTCTCTTTAA GAGAAACTCT TCGGGATGCA AAAATATGAA AATAACTCCA ATTCACCAAA
     4021 TTATATAGCG ACTTTTTTAC AAAATGCTAA AATTTGTTGA TTTCCGTCAA GCAATTGTTG
     4081 AGCAAAAATG TCTTTTACGA TAAAATGATA CCTCAATATC AACTGTTTAG CAAAACGATA
     4141 TTTCTCTTAA AGAGAGAAAC ACCTTTTTGT TCACCAATCC CCGACTTTTA ATCCCGCGGC
     4201 CATGATTGAA AAAGGAAGAG TATGAGTATT CAACATTTCC GTGTCGCCCT TATTCCCTTT
     4261 TTTGCGGCAT TTTGCCTTCC TGTTTTTGCT CACCCAGAAA CGCTGGTGAA AGTAAAAGAT
     4321 GCTGAAGATC AGTTGGGTGC ACGAGTGGGT TACATCGAAC TGGATCTCAA CAGCGGTAAG
     4381 ATCCTTGAGA GTTTTCGCCC CGAAGAACGT TTTCCAATGA TGAGCACTTT TAAAGTTCTG
     4441 CTATGTGGCG CGGTATTATC CCGTATTGAC GCCGGGCAAG AGCAACTCGG TCGCCGCATA
     4501 CACTATTCTC AGAATGACTT GGTTGAGTAC TCACCAGTCA CAGAAAAGCA TCTTACGGAT
     4561 GGCATGACAG TAAGAGAATT ATGCAGTGCT GCCATAACCA TGAGTGATAA CACTGCGGCC
     4621 AACTTACTTC TGACAACGAT CGGAGGACCG AAGGAGCTAA CCGCTTTTTT GCACAACATG
     4681 GGGGATCATG TAACTCGCCT TGATCGTTGG GAACCGGAGC TGAATGAAGC CATACCAAAC
     4741 GACGAGCGTG ACACCACGAT GCCTGTAGCA ATGGCAACAA CGTTGCGCAA ACTATTAACT
     4801 GGCGAACTAC TTACTCTAGC TTCCCGGCAA CAATTAATAG ACTGGATGGA GGCGGATAAA
     4861 GTTGCAGGAC CACTTCTGCG CTCGGCCCTT CCGGCTGGCT GGTTTATTGC TGATAAATCT
     4921 GGAGCCGGTG AGCGTGGGTC TCGCGGTATC ATTGCAGCAC TGGGGCCAGA TGGTAAGCCC
     4981 TCCCGTATCG TAGTTATCTA CACGACGGGG AGTCAGGCAA CTATGGATGA ACGAAATAGA
     5041 CAGATCGCTG AGATAGGTGC CTCACTGATT AAGCATTGGT AACTGTCAGA CCAAGTTTAC
     5101 TCATAACGCG T
//
