Features (pLannotate 1.2.2; 10 found; start..end, strand, type, name):
     24..69      -  CDS            traJ (fragment): oriT-recognizing protein; traJ
    102..211     -  oriT           oriT: incP origin of transfer
    382..770     +  rep_origin     R6K γ ori: γ replication origin from E. coli plasmid R6K; requires the R6K initiator protein pi for replication
    883..903     -  promoter       PLtetO-1 promoter (fragment): modified phage lambda PL promoter with tet operator sites (Lutz and Bujard, 1997)
    946..965     +  promoter       tight TRE promoter (fragment): Tet-responsive promoter PTight, consisting of seven tet operator sequences followed by the minimal CMV promoter
    979..996     +  polyA_signal   hsp70 poly(A) (fragment): polyadenlyation signal from the Drosophila melanogaster hsp70Ab gene
   1014..1066    +  misc_feature   MCS (fragment): pBluescript multiple cloning site
   2999..3727    -  CDS            ermC': ERM_BACIU - Experimental evidence at protein level: Swiss-Prot protein existence level 1. This protein produces a dimethylation of the adenine residue at position 2085 in 23S rRNA, resulting in reduced affinity between ribosomes and macrolide-lincosamide-streptogramin B antibiotics. From Bacillus subtilis.
   4198..4214    +  promoter       AmpR promoter (fragment): bla
   4215..5075    +  CDS            AmpR: β-lactamase; bla; confers resistance to ampicillin, carbenicillin, and related antibiotics
>Addgene plasmid #90320 | pNBU2_erm_P1T_DP-rpiL* | addgene full sequence | sequence record 178855 | Addgene NGS Result
CAATTCGAGGGGGATCAATTCCGTGATAGGTGGGCTGCCCTTCCTGGTTGGCTTGGTTTCATCAGCCATC
CGCTTGCCCTCATCTGTTACGCCGGCGGTAGCCGGCCAGCCTCGCAGAGCAGGATTCCCGTTGAGCACCG
CCAGGTGCGAATAAGGGACAGTGAAGAAGGAACACCCGCTCGCGGGTGGGCCTACTTCACCTATCCTGCC
CGGCTGACGCCGTTGGATACACCAAGGAAAGTCTACACGAACCCTTTGGCAAAATCCTGTATATCGTGCG
AAAAAGGATGGATATACCGAAAAAATCGCTATAATGACCCCGAAGCAGGGTTATGCAGCGGAAAACGGAA
TTGATCCGGCCACGATGCGTCCGGCGTAGAGGATCTGAAGATCAGCAGTTCAACCTGTTGATAGTACGTA
CTAAGCTCTCATGTTTCACGTACTAAGCTCTCATGTTTAACGTACTAAGCTCTCATGTTTAACGAACTAA
ACCCTCATGGCTAACGTACTAAGCTCTCATGGCTAACGTACTAAGCTCTCATGTTTCACGTACTAAGCTC
TCATGTTTGAACAATAAAATTAATATAAATCAGCAACTTAAATAGCCTCTAAGGTTTTAAGTTTTATAAG
AAAAAAAAGAATATATAAGGCTTTTAAAGCTTTTAAGGTTTAACGGTTGTGGACAACAAGCCAGGGATGT
AACGCACTGAGAAGCCCTTAGAGCCTCTCAAAGCAATTTTGAGTGACACAGGAACACTTAACGGCTGACA
TGGGAATTCCCCTCCACCGCGGTGGCTTTTGCACCCGCTTTCCAAGAGAAGAAAGCCTTGTTAAATTGAC
TTAGTGTAAAAGCGCAGTACTGCTTGACCATAAGAACAAAAAAATCTCTATCACTGATAGGGATAAAGTT
TGGAAGATAAAGCTAAAAGTTCTTATCTTTGCAGTCTCCCTATCAGTGATAGAGACGCATTTTAAAATAA
AATAAATTATTTATTTAATTAAACGAATCCATGGTGGATCCCCCGGGCTGCAGGAATTCGATATCAAGCT
TATCGATACCGTCGACTAATTGCCTATCTTCCAGTGATGGAACAGCATTTGTGCATTGGCTGCAACAATC
AGCCTTACTTGTGCCTGTTCTATTTCCGAACCGACCGCTTGTATGAATGCATCAAAATTCGTTTTCTCTA
CGTTGGATTCCTTGTTGCTCATATTGTGATGATAATTTCTACAAATATAGTCATTGGTAACTATCTATGA
AACTGTTTGATACTTTTATAGTTGATTAAACTTGTTCATGGCATTTGCCTTAATATCATCCGCTATGTCA
ATGTAGGGTTTCATAGCTTTGTAGTCGCTGTGTCCCGTCCATTTCATGACCACCTGTGCCGGGATTCCGA
GAGCCAGCGCATTGCAGATGAATGTCCTTTTTCCTGCATGGGTACTGAGCAAAGCGTATTTGGGTGTGAC
TTCATCAATACGTTCATTTCCCTTGTAGTAGGTTTCCCGTACAGGCTCGTTGATTTCTGCCAGTTCGCCC
AGCTCTTTCAGGTAATCGTTCATCTTCTGGTTGCTGATGACGGGCAGAGCCATGTAATTCTCGAAATGGA
TGTCCTTGTATTTGTCCAGTATGGCTTTGCTGTATTTGTTCAGTTCAATCGTCAGGCTGTCGGCAGTCTT
GACTGTGGTTATTTCGATGTGGTCGGACTTCACATCGCTTCTTTTCAGATTGCGAACATCCGAATACCGC
AAACTCGTAAAGCAGCAGAACAGGAAAACATCACGCACACGTTCCAGGTATTGCTTATCCTTGGGTATCT
GGTAGTCTTTCAGCTTGTTCAGTTCATCCCAAGTCAGGAAGATTACTTTTTTCGAGGTGGTTTTCAGTTT
CGGTTTGAACGTATCGTATGCAATGTTCTGATGATGTCCTTTCTTGAAGCTCCAGCGCAGGAACCATTTG
AGGAATCCCATTTGCTTGCCGATGGTGCTGTTTCTCATATCCTTGGTGTCACGCAGGAAGTTGACGTATT
CGTTCAATCCAAACTCGTTGAAATAGTTGAACGTTGCATCCTCCTTGAACTCTTTGAGGTGGTTCCTCAC
TGCTGCAAATTTTTCATAGGTGGATGCCGTCCAGTTATTCTGGTTACCGCACTCTTTTACAAACTCATCG
AACACCTCCCAAAAGCTGACAGGGGCTTCTTCCGGCTGTTCTTCACTGGTGTCTTTCATTCTCATGTTGA
AAGCTTCCTTCAACTGTTGGGTCGTTGGCATGACCTCCTGCACCTCAAATTCCTTGAAAATATTCTGGAT
TTCGGCATAGTATTTCAGCAAGTCCGTATTGATTTCGGCTGCACTTTGCTTTAGCTTGTTGGTACATCCG
TTCTTTACCCGCTGCTTATCTGCATCCCATTTGGCTACGTCAATCCGGTAGCCCGTTGTAAACTCGATAC
GTTGGCTGGCAAAGATGACACGCATACGGATGGGTACGTTCTCTACGATTGGCACACCGTTCTTTTTCCG
GCTCTCCAATGCAAAAATGATGTTGCGCTTGATATTCATAATTGGGTGCGTTTGAAATTCTACACCCAAA
TATACACCCAATTATTGAGATAGCAAAAGACATTTAGAAACATTTACTTTTACTCTATATTGTAATTTAC
ACTTGATTATCAGTCGTTTGCAGTTTTATGATATTCTGTGAAAGTATAAGTTCGAGAGCCTGTCTCTCCG
CAAAAAACGCTGAAAATCAGCAGATTGCAAAACAAACACCCTGTTTTACACCCAAGAATGTAAAGTCGGG
TGTTTTTGTTTTATTTAAGATAATACAACCACTACATAATAAAAGAGTAGCGATATTAAAAGAATCCGAT
GAGAAAAGACTAATATTTATCTATCCATTCAGTTTGATTTCTCAGGACTTTACATCGTCCTGAAAGTATT
TGTTGGTACCGAGGACGCGTAAACATTTACAGTTGCATGTGGCCTATTGTTTTTAGCCGTTAAATATTTT
ATAACTATTAAATAGCGATACAAATTGTTCGAAACTAATATTGTTTATATCATATATTCTCGCATGTTTT
AAAGCTTTATTAAATTGATTTTTTGTAAACAGTTTTTCGTACTCTTTGTTAACCCATTTCATTACAAAAG
TTTCATATTTTTTTCTCTCTTTAAATGCCATTTTTGCTGGCTTTCTTTTTAATACAATTAATGTGCTATC
CACTTTAGGTTTTGGATGGAAATAATACCTAGGAATTTTTGCTAATATAGAAATATCTACCTCTGCCATT
AACAGCAATGCTAGTGATCTGTTTGTATCTAATAACATTTTAGCAAAACCATATTCCACTATTAAATAAC
TTATTGTGGCTGAACTTTCAAAAACAATTTTTCGAATTATATTTGTGCTTATGTTGTAAGGTATGCTGCC
AAATATTTTATATGGATTGTGGCTAGGAAATGTAAATTTCAGTATATCATCATTTACTATTTGATAGTTA
GGATAATTTAAGAGCTTATTACGAGTTACCTCACATAATTTAGAATCAATTTCTATCGCCGTTACAAAAT
TACATCTCTTTACCAATCCAGCAGTAAAATGACCTTTCCCTGCACCTATTTCAAAGATGTTATCTTTTTC
ATCTAAACTTATGCAATTCATTATTTTTTCTATGTGATATTTTGAAGTAATAAAATTTTGACTATCTTTT
ATATTTACTTTGTTCATTATAACCTCTCCTTAATTTATTGCATCTCTTTTCGAATATTTATGTTTTTTGA
GAAAAGAACGTACTCATGGTTCATCCCGATATGCGTATCGGTCTGTATATCAGCAACTTTCTATGTGTTT
CAACTACAATAGTCATCTATTCTCATCTTTCTGAGTCCACCCCCTGCAAAGCCCCTCTTTACGACATAAA
AATTCGGTCGGAAAAGGTATGCAAAAGATGTTTCTCTCTTTAAGAGAAACTCTTCGGGATGCAAAAATAT
GAAAATAACTCCAATTCACCAAATTATATAGCGACTTTTTTACAAAATGCTAAAATTTGTTGATTTCCGT
CAAGCAATTGTTGAGCAAAAATGTCTTTTACGATAAAATGATACCTCAATATCAACTGTTTAGCAAAACG
ATATTTCTCTTAAAGAGAGAAACACCTTTTTGTTCACCAATCCCCGACTTTTAATCCCGCGGCCATGATT
GAAAAAGGAAGAGTATGAGTATTCAACATTTCCGTGTCGCCCTTATTCCCTTTTTTGCGGCATTTTGCCT
TCCTGTTTTTGCTCACCCAGAAACGCTGGTGAAAGTAAAAGATGCTGAAGATCAGTTGGGTGCACGAGTG
GGTTACATCGAACTGGATCTCAACAGCGGTAAGATCCTTGAGAGTTTTCGCCCCGAAGAACGTTTTCCAA
TGATGAGCACTTTTAAAGTTCTGCTATGTGGCGCGGTATTATCCCGTATTGACGCCGGGCAAGAGCAACT
CGGTCGCCGCATACACTATTCTCAGAATGACTTGGTTGAGTACTCACCAGTCACAGAAAAGCATCTTACG
GATGGCATGACAGTAAGAGAATTATGCAGTGCTGCCATAACCATGAGTGATAACACTGCGGCCAACTTAC
TTCTGACAACGATCGGAGGACCGAAGGAGCTAACCGCTTTTTTGCACAACATGGGGGATCATGTAACTCG
CCTTGATCGTTGGGAACCGGAGCTGAATGAAGCCATACCAAACGACGAGCGTGACACCACGATGCCTGTA
GCAATGGCAACAACGTTGCGCAAACTATTAACTGGCGAACTACTTACTCTAGCTTCCCGGCAACAATTAA
TAGACTGGATGGAGGCGGATAAAGTTGCAGGACCACTTCTGCGCTCGGCCCTTCCGGCTGGCTGGTTTAT
TGCTGATAAATCTGGAGCCGGTGAGCGTGGGTCTCGCGGTATCATTGCAGCACTGGGGCCAGATGGTAAG
CCCTCCCGTATCGTAGTTATCTACACGACGGGGAGTCAGGCAACTATGGATGAACGAAATAGACAGATCG
CTGAGATAGGTGCCTCACTGATTAAGCATTGGTAACTGTCAGACCAAGTTTACTCATAACGCGT
